Addgene plasmid #183245: pSBbi 41BBL-CD86 mIL-15
Purpose: Expression of human 41BBL, CD86, and membrane bound human IL-15 (IL-15-IL-15Ra) in a Sleeping Beauty transposon vector for use in artificial antigen presenting cells
Depositing lab: Alexander McLellan. Depositing organization: University of Otago. Publication: Sleeping Beauty kit sets provide rapid and accessible generation of artificial antigen-presenting cells for natural killer cell expansion. Dobson LJ, Saunderson SC, Smith-Bell SW, McLellan AD. Immunol Cell Biol. 2023 Aug 16. doi: 10.1111/imcb.12679. PubMed 37585342.
Backbone
  Vector backbone: pSBbi
  Vector type: Mammalian Expression
  Selectable markers: Puromycin
Growth in bacteria
  Bacterial resistance: Ampicillin, 100 μg/mL
  Growth temperature: 37°C
  Growth strain: DH5alpha
  Copy number: High Copy
Gene/Insert
  Gene/Insert name: 41BBL, CD86, mbIL-15 (IL-15-IL-15Ra)
  Species: H. sapiens (human)
  Cloning method: Restriction Enzyme; 5′ cloning site unknown (unknown if destroyed)
Terms and licenses: Academic/Nonprofit Terms; Industry Terms: Not Available to Industry
Depositor comments: Useful for construction of artificial antigen presenting cells.
How to cite: pSBbi 41BBL-CD86 mIL-15 was a gift from Alexander McLellan (Addgene plasmid # 183245 ; http://n2t.net/addgene:183245 ; RRID:Addgene_183245)
