[The description below was written by a language model from this plasmid's Addgene catalogue record and pLannotate feature annotations shown in this document.]
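Description:
pSBbi 41BBL-CD86 mIL-15 is a mammalian expression plasmid built on the bidirectional Sleeping Beauty transposon backbone pSBbi. It is designed to deliver three human immunostimulatory molecules into cells that will serve as artificial antigen-presenting cells. In bacteria it is maintained through a high-copy ColE1/pUC-type origin and selected with ampicillin via the β-lactamase gene. In mammalian cells, stable integrants are selected with puromycin.

The annotated sequence (8,750 nt) shows two divergently oriented expression units. On one strand, an EF-1α promoter drives a fusion of IL-15 to IL-15Rα, the membrane-bound IL-15 described in the record, and this unit ends at a bovine growth hormone polyadenylation signal. On the opposite strand, the coding sequences for 4-1BBL (TNFSF9), CD86 and the puromycin N-acetyltransferase (pac) lie in series, separated by short gaps of about 66 nt, and are followed by a rabbit β-globin polyadenylation signal. That layout suggests a single multicistronic transcript, but the linker elements between the three genes are not annotated. The promoter for this unit is also not identified in the feature table. It presumably lies in the unannotated stretch between the EF-1α promoter and the start of TNFSF9. The Sleeping Beauty inverted terminal repeats implied by the backbone were likewise not called by the annotation tool.

Sleeping Beauty transposon vectors of this kind are normally used with a transposase supplied in trans, which integrates the cassette into the host genome. Puromycin selection then yields cells that stably display 4-1BBL, CD86 and membrane-bound IL-15. The associated work applies such feeder cells to natural killer cell expansion.
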