Features (pLannotate 1.2.2; 15 found; start..end, strand, type, name):
      8..769     +  CDS            TNFSF9: TNFL9_HUMAN - Experimental evidence at protein level: Swiss-Prot protein existence level 1. Cytokine that binds to TNFRSF9. Induces the proliferation of activated peripheral blood T-cells. May have a role in activation- induced cell death (AICD). May play a role in cognate interactions between T-cells and B-cells/macrophages. From Homo sapiens (Human).
    836..1822    +  CDS            CD86: CD86_HUMAN - Also known as CD28LG2. Experimental evidence at protein level: Swiss-Prot protein existence level 1. (Microbial infection) Acts as a receptor for adenovirus subgroup B. From Homo sapiens (Human).
   1889..2485    +  CDS            pac: PUAC_STRAD - Protein predicted: Swiss-Prot protein existence level 4. Detoxification of puromycin. From Streptomyces alboniger.
   2502..2582    +  CDS            HBB (fragment): HBB_PONPY - Experimental evidence at transcript level: Swiss-Prot protein existence level 2. Involved in oxygen transport from the lung to the various peripheral tissues. From Pongo pygmaeus (Bornean orangutan).
   2653..2708    +  polyA_signal   β-globin poly(A) signal: rabbit β-globin polyadenylation signal (Gil and Proudfoot, 1987)
   3271..3859    -  rep_origin     ori: high-copy-number ColE1/pMB1/pBR322/pUC origin of replication
   4030..4890    -  CDS            AmpR: β-lactamase; bla; confers resistance to ampicillin, carbenicillin, and related antibiotics
   4891..4995    -  promoter       AmpR promoter: bla
   5022..5072    +  misc_feature   bom (fragment): basis of mobility region from pBR322
   5073..5103    -  rep_origin     M13 ori (fragment): M13 bacteriophage origin of replication; arrow indicates direction of (+) strand synthesis
   5402..5423    -  promoter       SV40 promoter (fragment): SV40 enhancer and early promoter
   5427..5651    -  polyA_signal   bGH poly(A) signal: bovine growth hormone polyadenylation signal
   5711..6421    -  CDS            IL15RA (fragment): I15RA_HUMAN - Experimental evidence at protein level: Swiss-Prot protein existence level 1. [Isoform 8]: Does not bind IL15. From Homo sapiens (Human).
   6500..6844    -  CDS            IL15 (fragment): IL15_HUMAN - Experimental evidence at protein level: Swiss-Prot protein existence level 1. Cytokine that stimulates the proliferation of T-lymphocytes (PubMed:8178155). Stimulation by IL15 requires interaction of IL15 with components of the IL2 receptor, including IL2RB and probably IL2RG but not IL2RA (PubMed:8178155). In neutrophils, stimulates phagocytosis probably by signaling through the IL15 receptor, composed of the subunits IL15RA, IL2RB and IL2RG, which results in kinase SYK activation (PubMed:15123770). From Homo sapiens (Human).
   6940..8121    -  promoter       EF-1α promoter: strong constitutive promoter for human elongation factor EF-1α
>Addgene plasmid #183245 | pSBbi 41BBL-CD86 mIL-15 | addgene full sequence | sequence record 369737 | Addgene NGS Result
GGCCACCATGGAATACGCCTCTGACGCTTCACTGGACCCCGAAGCCCCGTGGCCTCCCGCGCCCCGCGCT
CGCGCCTGCCGCGTACTGCCTTGGGCCCTGGTCGCGGGGCTGCTGCTGCTGCTGCTGCTCGCTGCCGCCT
GCGCCGTCTTCCTCGCCTGCCCCTGGGCCGTGTCCGGGGCTCGCGCCTCGCCCGGCTCCGCGGCCAGCCC
GAGACTCCGCGAGGGTCCCGAGCTTTCGCCCGACGATCCCGCCGGCCTCTTGGACCTGCGGCAGGGCATG
TTTGCGCAGCTGGTGGCCCAAAATGTTCTGCTGATCGATGGGCCCCTGAGCTGGTACAGTGACCCAGGCC
TGGCAGGCGTGTCCCTGACGGGGGGCCTGAGCTACAAAGAGGACACGAAGGAGCTGGTGGTGGCCAAGGC
TGGAGTCTACTATGTCTTCTTTCAACTAGAGCTGCGGCGCGTGGTGGCCGGCGAGGGCTCAGGCTCCGTT
TCACTTGCGCTGCACCTGCAGCCACTGCGCTCTGCTGCTGGGGCCGCCGCCCTGGCTTTGACCGTGGACC
TGCCACCCGCCTCCTCCGAGGCTCGGAACTCGGCCTTCGGTTTCCAGGGCCGCTTGCTGCACCTGAGTGC
CGGCCAGCGCCTGGGCGTCCATCTTCACACTGAGGCCAGGGCACGCCATGCCTGGCAGCTTACCCAGGGC
GCCACAGTCTTGGGACTCTTCCGGGTGACCCCCGAAATCCCAGCCGGACTCCCTTCACCGAGGTCGGAAG
GATCCGGAGCTACTAACTTCAGCCTGCTGAAGCAGGCTGGTGACGTCGAGGAGAATCCTGGCCCCATGGA
TCCCCAGTGCACTATGGGACTGAGTAACATTCTCTTTGTGATGGCCTTCCTGCTCTCTGGTGCTGCTCCT
CTGAAGATTCAAGCTTATTTCAATGAGACTGCAGACCTGCCATGCCAATTTGCAAACTCTCAAAACCAAA
GCCTGAGTGAGCTAGTAGTATTTTGGCAGGACCAGGAAAACTTGGTTCTGAATGAGGTATACTTAGGCAA
AGAGAAATTTGACAGTGTTCATTCCAAGTATATGGGCCGCACAAGTTTTGATTCGGACAGTTGGACCCTG
AGACTTCACAATCTTCAGATCAAGGACAAGGGCTTGTATCAATGTATCATCCATCACAAAAAGCCCACAG
GAATGATTCGCATCCACCAGATGAATTCTGAACTGTCAGTGCTTGCTAACTTCAGTCAACCTGAAATAGT
ACCAATTTCTAATATAACAGAAAATGTGTACATAAATTTGACCTGCTCATCTATACACGGTTACCCAGAA
CCTAAGAAGATGAGTGTTTTGCTAAGAACCAAGAATTCAACTATCGAGTATGATGGTATTATGCAGAAAT
CTCAAGATAATGTCACAGAACTGTACGACGTTTCCATCAGCTTGTCTGTTTCATTCCCTGATGTTACGAG
CAATATGACCATCTTCTGTATTCTGGAAACTGACAAGACGCGGCTTTTATCTTCACCTTTCTCTATAGAG
CTTGAGGACCCTCAGCCTCCCCCAGACCACATTCCTTGGATTACAGCTGTACTTCCAACAGTTATTATAT
GTGTGATGGTTTTCTGTCTAATTCTATGGAAATGGAAGAAGAAGAAGCGGCCTCGCAACTCTTATAAATG
TGGAACCAACACAATGGAGAGGGAAGAGAGTGAACAGACCAAGAAAAGAGAAAAAATCCATATACCTGAA
AGATCTGATGAAGCCCAGCGTGTTTTTAAAAGTTCGAAGACATCTTCATGCGACAAAAGTGATACATGTT
TTGGATCCGGAGCTACTAACTTCAGCCTGCTGAAGCAGGCTGGTGACGTCGAGGAGAATCCTGGCCCCAT
GACAGAATACAAGCCTACAGTTAGACTGGCAACACGCGATGATGTTCCCAGGGCGGTTCGGACACTTGCT
GCTGCTTTCGCCGATTATCCGGCCACGCGACACACTGTGGACCCAGATAGGCACATCGAGAGAGTGACGG
AGCTGCAAGAGCTGTTTTTGACTAGGGTTGGACTTGATATCGGAAAAGTTTGGGTTGCTGATGATGGTGC
TGCGGTAGCGGTCTGGACAACTCCTGAGTCAGTGGAGGCCGGAGCGGTCTTCGCTGAGATCGGTCCTCGC
ATGGCCGAATTGAGCGGAAGTCGATTGGCCGCTCAGCAGCAAATGGAGGGTCTTCTGGCACCCCACAGGC
CTAAGGAGCCTGCGTGGTTTCTTGCAACAGTGGGCGTGTCTCCAGATCATCAGGGGAAAGGTCTTGGTTC
TGCAGTAGTGCTGCCCGGTGTAGAGGCAGCGGAGAGGGCAGGCGTACCAGCGTTCTTGGAAACCTCAGCC
CCGAGAAACCTGCCTTTCTATGAGCGCCTCGGGTTTACCGTCACAGCGGATGTTGAAGTCCCTGAGGGAC
CGCGCACATGGTGTATGACCCGAAAGCCCGGTGCCTGATTCGAAGGCCTGTCGTGAATTCACTCCTCAGG
TGCAGGCTGCCTATCAGAAGGTGGTGGCTGGTGTGGCCAATGCCCTGGCTCACAAATACCACTGAGATCT
TTTTCCCTCTGCCAAAAATTATGGGGACATCATGAAGCCCCTTGAGCATCTGACTTCTGGCTAATAAAGG
AAATTTATTTTCATTGCAATAGTGTGTTGGAATTTTTTGTGTCTCTCACTCGGAAGGACATATGGGAGGG
CAAATCATTTAAAACATCAGAATGAGTATTTGGTTTAGAGTTTGGCAACATATGCCATATGCTGGCTGCC
ATGAACTAGCTACTCGGGACCCCTTACCGAAACATCGCCGCATTCTGCAGAGGAGTCGAGTGTATGTAAA
CTTCTGACCCACTGGGAATGTGATGAAAGAAATAAAAGCTGAAATGAATCATTCTCTCTACTATTATTCT
GATATTTCACATTCTTAAAATAAAGTGGTGATCCTAACTGACCTAAGACAGGGAATTTTTACTAGGATTA
AATGTCAGGAATTGTGAAAAAGTGAGTTTAAATGTATTTGGCTAAGGTGTATGTAAACTTCCGACTTCAA
CTGTATAGGGATCCGCTTCCTCGCTCACTGACTCGCTGCGCTCGGTCGTTCGGCTGCGGCGAGCGGTATC
AGCTCACTCAAAGGCGGTAATACGGTTATCCACAGAATCAGGGGATAACGCAGGAAAGAACATGTGAGCA
AAAGGCCAGCAAAAGGCCAGGAACCGTAAAAAGGCCGCGTTGCTGGCGTTTTTCCATAGGCTCCGCCCCC
CTGACGAGCATCACAAAAATCGACGCTCAAGTCAGAGGTGGCGAAACCCGACAGGACTATAAAGATACCA
GGCGTTTCCCCCTGGAAGCTCCCTCGTGCGCTCTCCTGTTCCGACCCTGCCGCTTACCGGATACCTGTCC
GCCTTTCTCCCTTCGGGAAGCGTGGCGCTTTCTCATAGCTCACGCTGTAGGTATCTCAGTTCGGTGTAGG
TCGTTCGCTCCAAGCTGGGCTGTGTGCACGAACCCCCCGTTCAGCCCGACCGCTGCGCCTTATCCGGTAA
CTATCGTCTTGAGTCCAACCCGGTAAGACACGACTTATCGCCACTGGCAGCAGCCACTGGTAACAGGATT
AGCAGAGCGAGGTATGTAGGCGGTGCTACAGAGTTCTTGAAGTGGTGGCCTAACTACGGCTACACTAGAA
GAACAGTATTTGGTATCTGCGCTCTGCTGAAGCCAGTTACCTTCGGAAAAAGAGTTGGTAGCTCTTGATC
CGGCAAACAAACCACCGCTGGTAGCGGTGGTTTTTTTGTTTGCAAGCAGCAGATTACGCGCAGAAAAAAA
GGATCTCAAGAAGATCCTTTGATCTTTTCTACGGGGTCTGACGCTCAGTGGAACGAAAACTCACGTTAAG
GGATTTTGGTCATGAGATTATCAAAAAGGATCTTCACCTAGATCCTTTTAAATTAAAAATGAAGTTTTAA
ATCAATCTAAAGTATATATGAGTAAACTTGGTCTGACAGTTACCAATGCTTAATCAGTGAGGCACCTATC
TCAGCGATCTGTCTATTTCGTTCATCCATAGTTGCCTGACTCCCCGTCGTGTAGATAACTACGATACGGG
AGGGCTTACCATCTGGCCCCAGTGCTGCAATGATACCGCGAGACCCACGCTCACCGGCTCCAGATTTATC
AGCAATAAACCAGCCAGCCGGAAGGGCCGAGCGCAGAAGTGGTCCTGCAACTTTATCCGCCTCCATCCAG
TCTATTAATTGTTGCCGGGAAGCTAGAGTAAGTAGTTCGCCAGTTAATAGTTTGCGCAACGTTGTTGCCA
TTGCTACAGGCATCGTGGTGTCACGCTCGTCGTTTGGTATGGCTTCATTCAGCTCCGGTTCCCAACGATC
AAGGCGAGTTACATGATCCCCCATGTTGTGCAAAAAAGCGGTTAGCTCCTTCGGTCCTCCGATCGTTGTC
AGAAGTAAGTTGGCCGCAGTGTTATCACTCATGGTTATGGCAGCACTGCATAATTCTCTTACTGTCATGC
CATCCGTAAGATGCTTTTCTGTGACTGGTGAGTACTCAACCAAGTCATTCTGAGAATAGTGTATGCGGCG
ACCGAGTTGCTCTTGCCCGGCGTCAATACGGGATAATACCGCGCCACATAGCAGAACTTTAAAAGTGCTC
ATCATTGGAAAACGTTCTTCGGGGCGAAAACTCTCAAGGATCTTACCGCTGTTGAGATCCAGTTCGATGT
AACCCACTCGTGCACCCAACTGATCTTCAGCATCTTTTACTTTCACCAGCGTTTCTGGGTGAGCAAAAAC
AGGAAGGCAAAATGCCGCAAAAAAGGGAATAAGGGCGACACGGAAATGTTGAATACTCATACTCTTCCTT
TTTCAATATTATTGAAGCATTTATCAGGGTTATTGTCTCATGAGCGGATACATATTTGAATGTATTTAGA
AAAATAAACAAATAGGGGTTCCGCGCACATTTCCCCGAAAAGTGCCACCTGATGCGGTGTGAAATACCGC
ACAGATGCGTAAGGAGAAAATACCGCATCAGGAAATTGTAAGCGTTAATATTTTGTTAAAATTGGATCCC
TATACAGTTGAAGTCGGAAGTTTACATACACTTAAGTTGGAGTCATTAAAACTCGTTTTTCAACTACTCC
ACAAATTTCTTGTTAACAAACAATAGTTTTGGCAAGTCAGTTAGGACATCTACTTTGTGCATGACACAAG
TCATTTTTCCAACAATTGTTTACAGACAGATTATTTCACTTATAATTCACTGTATCACAATTCCAGTGGG
TCAGAAGTTTACATACACTAAGTTCGACTCCTCTGCAGAATGCGGCGATGTTTCGGTAAGGGGTCCGCTA
TCTAGTAGGCCCAGCTGGTTCTTTCCGCCTCAGAAGCCATAGAGCCCACCGCATCCCCAGCATGCCTGCT
ATTGTCTTCCCAATCCTCCCCCTTGCTGTCCTGCCCCACCCCACCCCCCAGAATAGAATGACACCTACTC
AGACAATGCGATGCAATTTCCTCATTTTATTAGGAAAGGACAGTGGGAGTGGCACCTTCCAGGGTCAAGG
AAGGCACGGGGGAGGGGCAAACAACAGATGGCTGGCAACTAGAAGGCACAGTCGAGGCTGATCAGCGAGC
TCTAGAGAATTGATCCCCAAGCTTGGCCTGACAGGCCTTAGAGATGGTGTGAACAATTTTCCAGATCCTC
GTCCCGGCTACTAGTCCCCCACGTGACTGGCAAGGCTTCCATGGCTTCCATCTCAACGCTGGCAAGGGGT
GGAGTCTGCCTGGATTTCAAGTAGCAAGCCAACAGGGATACAGCAGAGAGCCCACACAACAGGACGGTGC
TTGTGCTAATAGCTACTGTTGTATCGGAATGGCCCTGGGGATATACCCCCGGTGGCTGGTGTGAAGCGGA
GGCCGTCAGTTCCCAATTCTTCGCCGTGGTTTGGGAAGGGGTCCCATGGCTTGACTCGTGTGAACTGATT
TCTGTGGTCCCAGTGCTAGGGGATTTAGAAGGCATAAGTTGAGAGCCGGGAACAATGGCTGCCGTGGTGG
CGGCAGTATTGTTAGAAGACGGAGATGACGCGGCAGGTTCTTTACCGGACGGAGACAAAGACTCAGGCTG
TGGTGTGACACCAGCGGTAGTCACCGTTGACGGAGGAGCAGGCCTTTGGTGTACCAACGCGGGATCTCGA
ATACATTTCAATGATGGAGTCGTCCAATGGGCCACATTTGTCGCTTTGTTGAGTACACACTCTGTAAGTG
AACTAGTGCCAGCCTTCCGTTTGAAACCGCTATTACAGATGTATCTTTCCCGACTGTAGAGGCTGTAACT
TTTAACCCAGATATCAGCGTGTTCGACAGACATCGGCGGAGGGCACGTGATCTGAAGGGACCCGCCTCCG
CTGCCGCCGCCGCCGCTCCCTCCCCCACCAGATCCCCCGCCCCCACTTCCGCCCCCTGAGCTGGTATTGA
TGAACATCTGAACTATATGCACGAAGCTCTGCAAAAATTCTTTAATATTCTTTTCCTCGAGTTCCTCACA
TTCTTTACAGCCAGACTCGGTAACATTACCATTACTACTCAAAGAGTTATTGGCGAGTATAATCAGATTT
TCGACAGTATCATGTATACTTGCATCACCAGATTCCAGGCTTATGACTTGAAGTTCCAAGAGGAAGCACT
TCATCGCTGTCACTTTACAGGATGGATGCACATCTGATTCCGTGTAGAGGGTAGCGTCTATGTGCATAGA
TTGGATCAGGTCCTCGATTTTTTTCAAGTCGGAAATCACGTTCACCCAATTACTCATTATAACTGACGCG
GAGATAAGCAAGAAGCTAAAGATTTGTACCTGAAAGTCCATGGTGGAATTCGGCCTCAGAGGCCAGCTTG
GGGTAGTTTTCACGACACCTTAAATGGAAGAAAAAAACTTTGAACCACTGTCTGAGGCTTGAGAATGAAC
CAAGATCCAAACTCAAAAAGGGCAAATTCCAAGGAGAATTACATCAAGTGCCAAGCTGGCCTAACTTCAG
TCTCCACCCACTCAGTATGGGGAAACTCCATCGCATAAAACCCCTCCCCCCAACCTAAAGACGACGTACT
CCAAAAGCTCGAGAACTAATCGAGGTGCCTGGACGGCGCCCGGTACTCCGTGGAGTCACATGAAGCGACG
GCTGAGGACGGAAAGGCCCTTTTCCTTTGTGTGGGTGACTCACCCGCCCGCTCTCCCGAGCGCCGCGTCC
TCCATTTTGAGCTCCCTGCAGCAGGGCCGGGAAGCGGCCATCTTTCCGCTCACGCAACTGGTGCCGACCG
GGCCAGCCTTGCCGCCCAGGGCGGGGCGATACACGGCGGCGCGAGGCCAGGCACCAGAGCAGGCCGGCCA
GCTTGAGACTACCCCCGTCCGATTCTCGGTGGCCGCGCTCGCAGGCCCCGCCTCGCCGAACATGTGCGCT
GGGACGCACGGGCCCCGTCGCCGCCCGCGGCCCCAAAAACCGAAATACCAGTGTGCAGATCTTGGCCCGC
ATTTACAAGACTATCTTGCCAGAAAAAAAGCGTCGCAGCAGGTCATCAAAAATTTTAAATGGCTAGAGAC
TTATCGAAAGCAGCGAGACAGGCGCGAAGGTGCCACCAGATTCGCACGCGGCGGCCCCAGCGCCCAAGCC
AGGCCTCAACTCAAGCACGAGGCGAAGGGGCTCCTTAAGCGCAAGGCCTCGAACTCTCCCACCCACTTCC
AACCCGAAGCTCGGGATCAAGAATCACGTACTGCAGCCAGGGGCGTGGAAGTAATTCAAGGCACGCAAGG
GCCATAACCCGTAAAGAGGCCAGGCCCGCGGGAACCACACACGGCACTTACCTGTGTTCTGGCGGCAAAC
CCGTTGCGAAAAAGAACGTTCACGGCGACTACTGCACTTATATACGGTTCTCCCCCACCCTCGGGAAAAA
GGCGGAGCCAGTACACGACATCACTTTCCCAGTTTACCCCGCGCCACCTTCTCTAGGCACCGGTTCAATT
GCCGACCCCTCCCCCCAACTTCTCGGGGACTGTGGGCGATGTGCGCTCTGCCCACTGACGGGCACCGGAG
CCTCTAGGCGAGACCCTGTCTCACAAAATAAAGTAAGCCCGGACTGAGTGCGGAAAGGCGGGCCTGGCGG
GTCTGGTCTCCCCATGCGGGCCACCAGAGGCCCTGCAGCCTTCAGTCGCTTGAAGGGGTAATGGCGCTTC
CACTCACAAACATGGCGGACAGAGCGTGTGAACGAGATGAACAGCCCCTCAAAAATATGGCCGCCGAGGC
TGGACGGCCGTGCCCCAGCAGCACCGCCTCCGCGCCCCACGTGATCTCTCGCCGGGCACAGCGCTGACCG
CGGAGGTCCAACCGGAAGAATGTCCGGATTGGACATTCGGAAGAGGGCCCGCCTTCCCTGGGGAATCTCT
GCGCACGCGCAGAACGCTTCGACCAATGAAAACACAGGAAGCCGTCCGCGCAACCGCGTTGCGTCACTTC
TGCCGCCCCTGTTTCAAGGTATATAGCCGTAGACGGAACTTCGCCTTTCTCTCGGCCTTAGCGCCATTTT
TTTGGGTGAGTGTTTTTTGGTTCCTGCGTTGGGATTCCGTGTACAATCCATAGACATCTGACCTCGGCAC
TTAGCATCATCACAGCAAACTAACTGTAGCCTTTCTCTCTTTCCCTGTAGAAACCTCTGCACCTGAGGGC
